Addgene plasmid #225314: pXD80EN6-Elen0497-ElVadh-noAccs(ElDSM2243)
Purpose: Expresses Eggerthella lenta DSM 2243 El Vadh without accessory genes (inactive) in Gordonibacter urolithinfaciens DSM 27213
Depositing lab: Emily Balskus. Depositing organization: Harvard University. Publication: Enantiocomplementary Gut Bacterial Enzymes Metabolize Dietary Polyphenols. Dong X, Bae M, Le C, Aguilar Ramos MA, Balskus EP. J Am Chem Soc. 2025 Mar 5;147(9):7231-7244. doi: 10.1021/jacs.4c09892. Epub 2025 Feb 24. PubMed 39993729.
Backbone
  Vector backbone: pXD68Kan2
  Vector type: Bacterial Expression
Growth in bacteria
  Bacterial resistance: Kanamycin, 50 μg/mL
  Growth temperature: 37°C
  Growth strain: DH5alpha
  Copy number: Low Copy
Gene/Insert
  Gene/Insert name: El Vadh (alt names: E. lenta 5-(3’,4’-dihydroxyphenyl)-4-hydroxyvaleric acid dehydroxylase; Elen_0497)
  Species: Eggerthella lenta
  Entrez Gene: Elen_0497 (a.k.a. Elen_0497)
Terms and licenses: Academic/Nonprofit Terms; Industry Terms: Not Available to Industry
How to cite: pXD80EN6-Elen0497-ElVadh-noAccs(ElDSM2243) was a gift from Emily Balskus (Addgene plasmid # 225314 ; http://n2t.net/addgene:225314 ; RRID:Addgene_225314)
