[The description below was written by a language model from this plasmid's Addgene catalogue record and pLannotate feature annotations shown in this document.]
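Description:
pXD80EN6-Elen0497-ElVadh-noAccs(ElDSM2243) is a low-copy bacterial expression plasmid of about 14.6 kb, built on the pXD68Kan2 backbone. It is designed to express an Eggerthella lenta enzyme in the gut actinobacterium Gordonibacter urolithinfaciens DSM 27213. The annotated backbone is derived from the broad-host-range plasmid RSF1010. It carries the RSF1010 oriV together with repA, a partial match to repC, and the R1162-type antisense regulatory RNA. mobA, which also supplies the RepB primase function, is present as well. This replication system is self-contained and works in a wide range of bacteria, which fits a plasmid that is propagated in E. coli and then moved into a non-model host. The RSF1010 oriT with mobA and mobC, plus a separate IncP oriT next to a traJ fragment, indicate that the plasmid can be mobilised by conjugation when a helper provides the transfer machinery. Selection is by kanamycin through the aphA-3 aminoglycoside phosphotransferase. Nearby fragments of a gentamicin resistance gene and a class 1 integron Pc promoter appear to be leftovers from earlier cassettes.

The insert is El Vadh (Elen_0497) from E. lenta DSM 2243, a 5-(3',4'-dihydroxyphenyl)-4-hydroxyvaleric acid dehydroxylase. It is cloned without its accessory genes, and the record states that this form is inactive. The automated annotation leaves a long unannotated stretch between a BioBrick prefix and the downstream T7Te and rrnB T2 terminators. The dehydroxylase cassette presumably lies in this region, but the promoter driving it is neither annotated nor stated in the record. The construct probably serves as a comparison or negative control for versions that include the accessory genes, in studies of how gut bacteria metabolise dietary polyphenols.
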