Features (pLannotate 1.2.2; 18 found; start..end, strand, type, name):
     19..813     -  CDS            KanR: aminoglycoside phosphotransferase; aphA-3; confers resistance to kanamycin
    820..876     -  CDS            GmR (fragment): gentamycin acetyltransferase; aacC1; confers resistance to gentamycin
   1052..1075    -  promoter       Pc promoter (fragment): intI1 (promoter lies within the coding sequence); class 1 integron promoter
   1055..1198    -  CDS            YPR2_ECOLX (fragment): Protein predicted: Swiss-Prot protein existence level 4. From Escherichia coli.
   1475..1494    +  misc_feature   BioBrick prefix: BioBrick prefix for parts that start with "ATG"
   8199..8226    +  terminator     T7Te terminator: phage T7 early transcription terminator
   8358..8385    +  terminator     rrnB T2 terminator: transcription terminator T2 from the E. coli rrnB gene
   8500..8540    +  CDS            lacI (fragment): lac repressor; lacI; The lac repressor binds to the lac operator to inhibit transcription in E. coli. This inhibition can be relieved by adding lactose or isopropyl-β-D-thiogalactopyranoside (IPTG).
   8817..9668    -  CDS            RSF1010 RepC (fragment): replication protein C of the broad-host-range plasmid RSF1010 (Scholz et al., 1989); repC
   9655..10494   -  CDS            RSF1010 RepA: replication protein A of the broad-host-range plasmid RSF1010 (Scholz et al., 1989); repA
  10486..10560   -  ncRNA          Plasmid R1162: Accession: RF00043 - R1162-like plasmid antisense RNA
  11008..13134   -  CDS            mobA: MOBA2_ECOLX - Also known as repB. Experimental evidence at protein level: Swiss-Prot protein existence level 1. Part of the relaxosome complex that is responsible for plasmid transfer during conjugation. Locally unwinds DNA and catalyzes the cleavage of one of the DNA strands at oriT. The cleaved strand is then transferred through the dedicated type IV secretion apparatus. MobA remains covalently linked at the 5' end of the strand, and once in the recipient cell, it probably catalyzes the rejoining of the two ends of the strand, re-forming the circular plasmid DNA. The primase activity of MobA
  13215..13302   -  oriT           RSF1010 oriT: origin of transfer of the broad-host-range plasmid RSF1010 (Scholz et al., 1989)
  13333..13614   +  CDS            mobC: MOBC_ECOLX - Protein predicted: Swiss-Prot protein existence level 4. This protein is essential to promote the specific transfer of the plasmid in the presence of conjugative plasmids. From Escherichia coli.
  13644..14038   +  rep_origin     RSF1010 oriV: replication origin of the broad-host-range plasmid RSF1010; requires the RSF1010 RepA/B/C proteins for replication (Scholz et al., 1989)
  14203..14244   -  terminator     bacterial terminator: putative bacterial transcription terminator
  14282..14307   -  CDS            traJ (fragment): oriT-recognizing protein; traJ
  14340..14449   -  oriT           oriT: incP origin of transfer
>Addgene plasmid #225314 | pXD80EN6-Elen0497-ElVadh-noAccs(ElDSM2243) | addgene full sequence | sequence record 464774 | Addgene NGS Result
GGCGGGCTGGCCGGCCTTCTAAAACAATTCATCCAGTAAAATATAATATTTTATTTTCTCCCAATCAGGC
TTGATCCCCAGTAAGTCAAAAAATAGCTCGACATACTGTTCTTCCCCGATATCCTCCCTGATCGACCGGA
CGCAGAAGGCAATGTCATACCACTTGTCCGCCCTGCCGCTTCTCCCAAGATCAATAAAGCCACTTACTTT
GCCATCTTTCACAAAGATGTTGCTGTCTCCCAGGTCGCCGTGGGAAAAGACAAGTTCCTCTTCGGGCTTT
TCCGTCTTTAAAAAATCATACAGCTCGCGCGGATCTTTAAATGGAGTGTCTTCTTCCCAGTTTTCGCAAT
CCACATCGGCCAGATCGTTATTCAGTAAGTAATCCAATTCGGCTAAGCGGCTGTCTAAGCTATTCGTATA
GGGACAATCCGATATGTCGATGGAGTGAAAGAGCCTGATGCACTCCGCATACAGCTCGATAATCTTTTCA
GGGCTTTGTTCATCTTCATACTCTTCCGAGCAAAGGACGCCATCGGCCTCACTCATGAGCAGATTGCTCC
AGCCATCATGCCGTTCAAAGTGCAGGACCTTTGGAACAGGCAGCTTTCCTTCCAGCCATAGCATCATGTC
CTTTTCCCGTTCCACATCATAGGTGGTCCCTTTATACCGGCTGTCCGTCATTTTTAAATATAGGTTTTCA
TTTTCTCCCACCAGCTTATATACCTTAGCAGGAGACATTCCTTCCGTATCTTTTACGCAGCGGTATTTTT
CGATCAGTTTTTTCAATTCCGGTGATATTCTCATTTTAGCCATGATGTTTAACTTTGTTTTAGGGCGACT
GCCCTGCTGCGTAACATCGTTGCTGCTCCATAACATCAAACATCGACCCACGGCGTAACGCGCTTGCTGC
TTGGATGCCCGAGGCATAGACTGTACCCCAAAAAAACAGTCATAACAAGCCATGAAAACCGCCACTGCGC
CGTTACCACCGCTGCGTTCGGTCAAGGTTCTGGACCAGTTGCGTGAGCGCATACGCTACTTGCATTACAG
CTTACGAACCGAACAGGCTTATGTCCACTGGGTTCGTGCCTTCATCCGTTTCCACGGTGTGCGTCACCCG
GCAACCTTGGGCAGCAGCGAAGTCGAGGCATTTCTGTCCTGGCTGGCGAACGAGCGCAAGGTTTCGGTCT
CCACGCATTCGAAACCGGTATCCCGCCGCCGCCGCCGGATACCGGTTTCGAATTGAGATTGCCACCTGAC
GTCTAAGAAACCATTATTATCATGACATTAACCTATAAAAATAGGCGTATCACGAGGCCCTTTCGTCTTC
AAGGCGAAAAAACCCCGCCGAAGCGGGGTTTTTTGCGAAATATAATGACCCTCTTGATAACCCAAGAGGG
CATTTTTTAGGAACGGTTATTTGATTATTAATCCGGCGGCAACTGAAACGATTCGGATCCTGTATTACTA
TTCTGAATTCGCGGCCGCTTCTAGATTTACGCGACTTCTTCCTCTGAGCCCTCCACCAGGTCCATCAGCT
CTTGCTGGGTGTGGATGTCGAGCTTTTTGTAGATGTGGCGCATATGGGTGCGGGCGGTGCCCTCGGAGAT
GTAGAGCTGCTCCTGGATGTAGGCGGCGTTGCGGCCTTTCGCCAGCAGGAACAGGACTTCTGTTTCCTTC
TTCGACAGGAGGTAGCGGTTAGCCACCAGCTCGCACTTGCGCTTGAACCGCCCGGCGCGCGCTTTTTCGG
GGGACTCGGCGCGCTCGCGCCCGCGGAGCATCTCGCCTGCCGGGTTGTCCGATTCACCCACGATGAGGGC
GCGCAGCTCGCTGCCGCGCGGCAGGGCGCCGAAGCCGAAAATGATGCATGCGAACACGATGATCAGCGTG
TTCGCCGGATTGGTTGCGGAGTCGAGCGCGGGGATGGCGAAGGAGGCCGTCATCCCGATGAGCGCGCCCA
GCGCGAGTGCCCCGCGTCCGAACCCGAACACCACGAACGACGTCAGGCGGAAACGCTGGGTGATGTCGGC
GTAGCTCACCCACATGGTGCCCTCGAACAGGAGGTAGCACAGCAGCAGCGCGAACGTGGTGAAGGGCGTC
GCGTCGGCGATAAAGTAGACCGCGACCAGCGCGATCGCGATAAGGGGCAGCAGGGGGCGGAACATGAAGT
TGATGTGCTGGCGCTGCGTTAGCATGACGGCGATCATGAGCGCGCACGCCGTGAGCGCGGCCGCCCCGAT
GCAGACGACCTGCGTTCCCAGGCCCCCTACCAAGTGCATGTCGGCGATGGCTTGCGTGCGCACGGCGCCC
AGCGCGAACCCGAACAGCAGGCTGGGCGCGCACAGGCGCAGCGCGAACGGGGTTTTCCTCACCTTGAGCG
TGATGGCGGCGAACTCGAGCTTGTCGACGAGCGCGGTGCTGCACCGGTAGAGGCACCAGCACTCGAGGAA
CGGGATGAGGGCCGCGGCCAGGGCTCCCAGCGGATGGAGCAGGTCCAGGTTAGACACTGCCGTGTACAGC
GCGATGCCCGCCACCAGCGAGAGCGCCGTACTGGTGACGATGGTGGCGATGTCGCATTGCCCGAACGACA
CGCCGTAGCTCATCAGGAGGATGGCCGAGCCGATGCCGGTGGTCGCACCTCCCGCCGCGAGCGCGGCGAT
GCCCGCTGCGCTTCCGACGTCCGCCAAGCACATGAACAGCGTGCCGGCGAAACCGAGCGTCGCGCCGATG
AACCGTAGGCGTGCGCGTCGGCGCTGCGTGGCGAACAAACGGCGGTATGCGCGCGATAGCACGCCGTAGG
ACAGCAGCGTCATGACGAAGAACACGAGCGACACGGGGTGGAAGAGCCCGGCCGGCACCGCCGGATCGGC
CGCGTTCCAGAAGAACAGCTGCTGGCCGTTGAACATCGTGAGGTAGACCCACGCCCAGTGGGCGCCGAAG
CCGACGATGAGCGCTGGCGACAGCTTTCCCAGCGAGAACCCCTCATCCTCGCGCACCTCCACTTTGACCC
GCGGAAGCTTGATTTCCATCAGGTACCCGCTTTCCCCTCGTCTGCGAACCCTTGCTGTTCATCATACTGC
ACCGTCATCGGGTTGCTGCTCCGCGCCTGCCACCTTTCCCCTTTGTCGATGGCTGTTTCCTGGGGTTTTG
CGAAAAATCATAGCCACGGTATGATGCCCCGCCACTCCGTCTCGACGCAAAATCATAGCGCTGCTGGGAG
GGGATGCCCGCCTTCGCCGCTTAGGATGGCTCCATCGTTTCAGGTATGAAGCGAGAGACGAGAAAGGAAG
GTGGGGATCAATGACTCAGCTCACGCTCACGCGCCGCAGCTTCATGAAGGCGATGGCGGTCACCGGTGCC
GCTGCGTCGCTCACGGCGGTCGCCGAGCCGATGCGGGCGCTTGCCGAGGGCGTCGATGCCGATGCGGGGG
AAGTCAAGCGCGTTCGCTCGTGCTGCCGCGCTTGCGGCAAGGTGGAGTGCGGCGTTTGGGTAACCGTGCG
CGACGGCAAGGTCGTCAAGGTGGAAGGCGACGAGTCCGCGCCGCAAAGCCGCGGGCACTGCTGCTCGAAG
TCGCAGTCATCGATGCAGGCGCTATATCATCCCGACCGCCTTCGTTTCCCGGTGAAGCGCACGAACCCTA
AGGGCGAGGACGATCCCGGTTGGGTGCGCATCACGCTGGACGAGGCGTTCGAGATATGCGGCGAGAAGCT
CAAGGAAGTGAAGGAGAAGTACGGCGGGGAGTCCATCTTCGTGATGTGCGGCACGTCGCGCGTGTGGTCG
CTCGGGCCTTACCAGGGCATGAAGCAGCTGTTCGGCACGCCGAACGCGCATTTGGCCTACCAGGTGTGCA
AAGGCCCGCGCCACTTCGGCGGCATCATGACCGACGAGATGGGGTCCCCGTGGATGGAGGTGGAGGCCGA
GCCCAGCGTGTACGTGCAGTGGGGCACGGCGTGCGAGTACTCCAACTACGACTCCACGAACCGCACGGTC
ACCGACGTCGCGCATCGTGCGTCTAAGCATATCGTGGTGGATCCGCGCGTCACGCCTTTGGGCAAGGAAG
CCGACATCTGGCTGCCGCTTCGTCCCGGCACCGACGGCGCGCTGGCGCTGTCGTGGCTCAACTGGATCAT
CGAAAACGAAGCTTACGATGACACGATGGTGCGTCGCTGGTCGAACGCGTCGTTCCTCTACGTGGACGAC
AAGCCCGAGCTGACGCAAGGCTGGTTGGTGGAGGGCAACGGCGGCATCAACATGAAGACGAAGCTGCTGA
CCGAGGCCGACCTCAAGGAAGATGGCAAGTACCAGCGCTTCATGGTGTGGGACGAGGCGAACGAGCGTCT
CACGTACTGGGATGCCGAGCTTGGCATGTGGGAGGGCGAGGAGCACCGCATCCCCACCACCGGCACATGG
ATCGAGCATCCGTACAAGCCGCTTGTTGCCGATGCATGGCTGCCCGATCAGTCGACGTTCGCCGATCCGG
CTACCGAGCCCGACCGCTTCCCCGACGGTTTCGAGGAATGCAATCCCAAGGGGTTGCCGAAGCGCCCATC
TCTGCTTCCTGGTGAGGTAGAGGTAACGCTCAAAGACGGAACCGTGCACAAGGCTCGCTCTGTGTGGGAT
GCGTTCCATCAGATGACCAGCGAGTACACCATGGAGAAGGCAGAGGAGATCACCGGCGTGCCGGCGGCGA
AGAGCGAGGAGGCTGTACGCGCCTGGACGACGCGCGTCAATCCGCTGCATGGCAACGGCGGCATCCACTT
CCAGCTGGCCACCGACCAGAACGGCAACTCCATCCAGAACGTGCGTGCGCTGCAGATCCTGTCGTGCATC
ACCGGCAACTCCGACGAGCCGGCCGGCAACCGCGGCTCGTCGAAGGCGCAGTTCGACGGCAATCCAGGGC
GTTCGAACATGCAGGCCGGCGCGCCGTACGGCGACGAGGCCAAGATGTGGGACGGCCGCGACGTCGACCT
CGAAGGGCTCGCCGCGAAGATGCAGGATTTCGTGCAGTACCTCATCGACAACGATTCGCCCCTGGCCGAG
CGCTACGGCAACAAGGTGCCCAGCCATGAGGAAGCCCTCGTTATCGCCAAGCGCATGGGCGGCGCATTCC
GCACGTCGCAGGCGTGGCCGAACCCCAAGACCGTGTTCGAGCGACAAGCCAACGAGGTTGACGCCGAGCG
ATTCCCCCTCAACCGCTACTGGGCGCGCTGGGCGGACGCGAACTCCATCTGGGACGGCTGCCTGGACAAC
GACGTGCCGTACCAGTTGCATGCGGGCGTGTGCCAGTCGGGCGACTTCATGAATATGGGCAACATCGACG
TGGCGTGGGAGGCCATGACGAAGCTGGACTTCTTCACCGACATCAACCTGTGGTTCTGCCCGAACAACGG
CAACGCCGACGTCATCTTTCCGTGCTACCACTGGTTGGAAGTTGACACGACGCGCGTCAGCCAGGGCGCC
GGCGGGTTCTTCGGCTGCGGGTGCGCCGCTGTCGAGGCGCCGGGCGAGTGCATCTACGATCCCGACTGGA
ACGTGGGCATGTACAAGGCCATGGGCGTGCCATGGAACACGAAGGACGAGTCGGCCGAGCCGTCCGAGAT
CCTCAACTTCGGCGAGAAGACCGACTACCGTTGGCCGAACCGCAGCCGCGTGCTCAAGGACAACGTGGAC
GCGTGGAAGACAGCCGAGTTCCCCGACGGTCCCACGTGGGAGCAAGCGAAGGAGCACTTCCAGAAGAACG
GCTGGATGGATTGCCGCACGTGGCATCCCGAGCGTTGGGGCACGTATCGCCGGCACGAGATGGGCTGGCG
TCGCCAGCAGGGCGGCTTCAACCTGTTCCCGTTGGTGGACGACCATCCGGGCTTCATGACGCCGTCGGGC
CTCATTGAAATCTGGTCGCTTGTGTGCGAGGCGTACTTAGGCGACGAGGACAAGTTCCCCGTGTACCGCG
AACCCACGAACTCGCCGGTGACCACGCCCGAGTACTTCGACGCCGCGAAGGTTGCCGACATCGATGAGTC
GAAGCTGCGCAATATGGATTATCCCGCCAGCCTGCAGGAGCACGCCGATGCGACGTTCCTCATGACCACG
GGCGCGCGCCAGCCGGTGTACTTCCACAGCGAGCATCGCCAGCTGCCGTGGTGCCGCGAGCTGTGGCCCG
CGCCGCGCCTGGAGATGAACCCGAACGACGCTGCGCGTCTGGGGCTCGAGCAGGGCGACTGGGTGTGGAT
CGAGAGCCCGTGGGGCAAGGTGCGCGAGGTGCTGGATCTGTACTACGGCATCAGCAAGGGCGTGGTGAAC
GCGAACCACGCGTGGTGGTTCCCCGAGATGGACACGGCCAGCCACGGCTACGAGCTGGTGAACATCAACT
GCGTGATGGATCCTTACGGCCAGGATGTGGTGTGCGGTGCAGCAACGATGCGCTCGGTTCCCGTGCTGGT
TTATAAGGCTACGGCGGAAAACTCGCCGTTCGGCAACCCGGTGCCGTGCGATCCGCAGGGTAACCCGTGC
ATCTGCGATGCGGGCGATCCGCGGTTGAAGGAATGGATGGGAACGGGATTGCGATCTCGCGTTGAAGGCG
AAGAGGCGTGGACCGGAGAGGGGGCGTAGACGATGACACAGTACGCAATCATCACCGATTTGAACCGGTG
CGTCGGATGCCTTGCGTGCACGGTCGCATGCAAAGCGGTGAACAACGTGCCCGTCGGGGCGTTTTGGATC
AAGACGCTGCGCGTGGGTCCGAATCCGATCGAGGGCGGAAGCGGCGATTGGCCCGACGTTGAGATGTATT
TCCTGCCCATCCAATGCCAGCATTGCGCCGATCCCGAGTGCGTGAAGGTGTGTCCCACGGGCGCCTCGCA
TAAGGCAGCCGACGGCACCGTGCAGATCGACAAGTCGAAGTGCATTGGCTGCCAGTTCTGCGCGATGAGC
TGCCCCTACAACGTTCGCTACCTCAACGAAGAGGAGCGCGTGGTGGAGAAGTGCACGCTGTGCGAGCAGA
AGATCGCCCAAGGCGAGCTTCCGCAGTGCGTGGCGCAATGCGGCTCGCGTGCGCGCTTCTTCGGCGACTT
GGAGCAGGGCGTGGACGGGTTCGAGGCACCGGCTCCGCCTCAAGCCCTGTCGTGCGACTACGCCGAAATG
CAGCAGACGCGCGTCACGCTGAAGGAGTACGTCGAACCGTATACGGAAGACGAGATCCATCGTCTGCCCG
ATGTTGGAAATGGCCCGGAGCTCATGTACCTGCTGCGCTCCGACCGAAAGTGGAGGGGGTAGACCATGGA
ACTGCAATGGCCTTTGATCGTGTTTACCACCCTGGTTGCCTGGTCGGCGGGGCTGTTCGGGACGCAGGCG
CTGATGGCGGTGTTCGGCGTCGGGAAGAAGGCGCAGGTGCCGGCTTGGGTCTGCTCGGCCGTGCTGCTGG
CGGCCGGCGGGATCGCGGTGTTCTTCCATCTCGAGCACTGGGAGCGGATATTCAACGGGTTCGGGCACCT
GACGAGCGGGATCACCCAGGAATTGATCGCGATCATCGTGCTTGCCGTGGTGGCTATCGTCTACTTGGTG
CTCATGCGCAAGTCCGACGACGGCGCGAGCGTGCCGAAGTGGCTGGCCTGGGTCGCCGTCGCGCTGTCGG
TGGTGCTGGTCGCCGTGATGGCGCACTCGTACACGATGGCCGCCCGCCCCGCCTGGGACTCGGCCCTCTG
GATCCTCTACGTCCTCGGCAACGCCTGCGTGTTGGGCCCCGCGACGTTCGCCCTCCTCTCCGCCTTGGCT
GCAGGGGGACCCCGGGACCAGCCCGCCGAGCGCGCAGCCGACGCCGGGGCCCCCGCGGGTAGGACGCCCC
TGGTAGGCGCAGCCGCCAACGCCCTCGCAACCCTCGCCTTCGCCGCCTTCCTCCAGCTCTCCGCCGGCTC
CTTCGCCGACGTCGGCCTCTACTTCGACCCGACGCACCCCACCAAGGCCATGGCCGACGCAGCCGCGACG
GTCGCCTCCCAGGCCCCGCTCCTGTGGCTGGGCGCCGTGGCCGTCGGCGCGATCGTCCCCCTGGCCGCCG
CCTTCCTAGGCAGGCGCACGGGGAACTGGAAGCTCTGGGCCCCGGCAGCCATAATCGCCGCCCTCGTCGG
AGCCGTCTGCATGCGCGTCGTCTTCTACAACCTGGGGCTCTCGGTCTTCATGTTCTACTAGACTAGTCGA
CTCACACTGGCTCACCTTCGGGTGGGCCTTTCTGCGTTTATATACTAGAGAGAGAATATAAAAAGCCAGA
TTATTAATCCGGCTTTTTTATTATTTAATTCCTGTTATAAAAAAAGGATCAATTTTGAACTCTCTCCCAA
AGTTGATCCCTTAACGATCCCTGCAGGAGAAGGCCATCCTGACGGATGGCCTTTTTGAAGCTTTCTAGAA
TCGGGGGCCCCCGGGGGGATTCTAGAACAATGGAAGTCCTCGTCTCGCCCTCGAATTAGCCCGCTTAATG
AGCGGGCTTTTTTTGAATTAATTCTCGCGAGCTGGCACGACAGGTTTCCCGACTGGAAAGCGGGCAGTGA
GCGCAACGCAATTAATGTAAGTTAGCGCGAATTGCAAGCTGGCCGACGCGCTGGGCTACGTCTTGCTGGC
GTTCGGGAGCAGAAGAGCATACATCTGGAAGCAAAGCCAGGAAAGCGGCCTATGGAGCTGTGCGGCAGCG
CTCAGTAGGCAATTTTTCAAAATATTGTTAAGCCTTTTCTGAGCATGGTATTTTTCATGGTATTACCAAT
TAGCAGGAAAATAAGCCATTGAATATAAAAGATAAAAATGTCTTGTTTACAATAGAGTGGGGGGGGTCAG
CCTGCCGCCTTGGGCCGGGTGATGTCGTACTTGCCCGCCGCGAACTCGGTTACCGTCCAGCCCAGCGCGA
CCAGCTCCGGCAACGCCTCGCGCACCCGCTGGCGGCGCTTGCGCATGGTCGAACCACTGGCCTCTGACGG
CCAGACATAGCCGCACAAGGTATCTATGGAAGCCTTGCCGGTTTTGCCGGGGTCGATCCAGCCACACAGC
CGCTGGTGCAGCAGGCGGGCGGTTTCGCTGTCCAGCGCCCGCACCTCGTCCATGCTGATGCGCACATGCT
GGCCGCCACCCATGACGGCCTGCGCGATCAAGGGGTTCAGGGCCACGTACAGGCGCCCGTCCGCCTCGTC
GCTGGCGTACTCCGACAGCAGCCGAAACCCCTGCCGCTTGCGGCCATTCTGGGCGATGATGGATACCTTC
CAAAGGCGCTCGATGCAGTCCTGTATGTGCTTGAGCGCCCCACCACTATCGACCTCTGCCCCGATTTCCT
TTGCCAGCGCCCGATAGCTACCTTTGACCACCATGGCATCAGCGGTGACGGCCTCCCACTTGGGTTCCAG
GAACAGCCGGAGCTGCCGTCCGCCTTCGGTCTTGGGTTCCGGGCCAAGCACTAGGCCATTAGGCCCAGCC
ATGGCCACCAGCCCTTGCAGGATGCGCAGATCATCAGCGCCCAGCGGCTCCGGGCCGCTGAACTCGATCC
GCTTGCCGTCGCCGTAGTCATACGTCACGTCCAGCTTGCTGCGCTTGCGCTCGCCCCGCTTGAGGGCACG
GAACAGGCCGGGGGCCAGACAGTGCGCCGGGTCGTGTCGGACGTGGCTGAGGCTGTGCTTGTTCTTAGGC
TTCACCACGGGGCACCCCCTTGCTCTTGCGCTGCCTCTCCAGCACGGCGGGCTTGAGCACCCCGCCGTCA
TGCCGCCTGAACCACCGATCAGCGAACGGTGCGCCATAGTTGGCCTTGCTCACACCGAAGCGGACGAAGA
ACCGGCGCTGGTCGTCGTCCACACCCCATTCCTCGGCCTCGGCGCTGGTCATGCTCGACAGGTAGGACTG
CCAGCGGATGTTATCGACCAGTACCGAGCTGCCCCGGCTGGCCTGCTGCTGGTCGCCTGCGCCCATCATG
GCCGCGCCCTTGCTGGCATGGTGCAGGAACACGATAGAGCACCCGGTATCGGCGGCGATGGCCTCCATGC
GACCGATGACCTGGGCCATGGGGCCGCTGGCGTTTTCTTCCTCGATGTGGAACCGGCGCAGCGTGTCCAG
CACCATCAGGCGGCGGCCCTCGGCGGCGCGCTTGAGGCCGTCGAACCACTCCGGGGCCATGATGTTGGGC
AGGCTGCCGATCAGCGGCTGGATCAGCAGGCCGTCAGCCACGGCTTGCCGTTCCTCGGCGCTGAGGTGCG
CCCCAAGGGCGTGCAGGCGGTGATGAATGGCGGTGGGCGGGTCTTCGGCGGGCAGGTAGATCACCGGGCC
GGTGGGCAGTTCGCCCACCTCCAGCAGATCCGGCCCGCCTGCAATCTGTGCGGCCAGTTGCAGGGCCAGC
ATGGATTTACCGGCACCACCGGGCGACACCAGCGCCCCGACCGTACCGGCCACCATGTTGGGCAAAACGT
AGTCCAGCGGTGGCGGCGCTGCTGCGAACGCCTCCAGAATATTGATAGGCTTATGGGTAGCCATTGATTG
CCTCCTTTGCAGGCAGTTGGTGGTTAGGCGCTGGCGGGGTCACTACCCCCGCCCTGCGCCGCTCTGAGTT
CTTCCAGGCACTCGCGCAGCGCCTCGTATTCGTCGTCGGTCAGCCAGAACTTGCGCTGACGCATCCCTTT
GGCCTTCATGCGCTCGGCATATCGCGCTTGGCGTACAGCGTCAGGGCTGGCCAGCAGGTCGCCGGTCTGC
TTGTCCTTTTGGTCTTTCATATCAGTCACCGAGAAACTTGCCGGGGCCGAAAGGCTTGTCTTCGCGGAAC
AAGGACAAGGTGCAGCCGTCAAGGTTAAGGCTGGCCATATCAGCGACTGAAAAGCGGCCAGCCTCGGCCT
TGTTTGACGTATAACCAAAGCCACCGGGCAACCAATAGCCCTTGTCACTTTTGATCAGGTAGACCGACCC
TGAAGCGCTTTTTTCGTATTCCATAAAACCCCCTTCTGTGCGTGAGTACTCATAGTATAACAGGCGTGAG
TACCAACGCAAGCACTACATGCTGAAATCTGGCCCGCCCCTGTCCATGCCTCGCTGGCGGGGTGCCGGTG
CCCGTGCCAGCTCGGCCCGCGCAAGCTGGACGCTGGGCAGACCCATGACCTTGCTGACGGTGCGCTCGAT
GTAATCCGCTTCGTGGCCGGGCTTGCGCTCTGCCAGCGCTGGGCTGGCCTCGGCCATGGCCTTGCCGATT
TCCTCGGCACTGCGGCCCCGGCTGGCCAGCTTCTGCGCGGCGATAAAGTCGCACTTGCTGAGGTCATCAC
CGAAGCGCTTGACCAGCCCGGCCATCTCGCTGCGGTACTCGTCCAGCGCCGTGCGCCGGTGGCGGCTAAG
CTGCCGCTCGGACAGTTCGAGGCTGGCCAGCCTGCGGGCCTTCTCCTGCTGCCGCTGGGCCTGCTCGATC
TGCTGGCCAGCCTGCTGCACCAGCGCCGGGCCAGCGGTGGCGGTCTTGCCCTTGGATTCACGCAGCAGCA
CCCACGGCTGATAACCGGCGCGGGTGGTGTGCTTGTCCTTGCGGTTGGTGAAGCCCGCCAAGCGGCCATA
GTGGCGGCTGTCGGCGCTGGCCGGGTCGGCGTCGTACTCGCTGGCCAGCGTCCGGGCAATCTGCCCCCGA
AGTTCACCGCCTGCGGCGTCGGCCACCTTGACCCATGCCTGATAGTTCTTCGGGCTGGTTTCCACTACCA
GGGCAGGCTCCCGGCCCTCGGCTTTCATGTCATCCAGGTCAAACTCGCTGAGGTCGTCCACCAGCACCAG
ACCATGCCGCTCCTGCTCGGCGGGCCTGATATACACGTCATTGCCCTGGGCATTCATCCGCTTGAGCCAT
GGCGTGTTCTGGAGCACTTCGGCGGCTGACCATTCCCGGTTCATCATCTGGCCGGTGGTGGCGTCCCTGA
CGCCGATATCGAAGCGCTCACAGCCCATGGCCTTGAGCTGTCGGCCTATGGCCTGCAAAGTCCTGTCGTT
CTTCATCGGGCCACCAAGCGCAGCCAGATCGAGCCGTCCTCGGTTGTCAGTGGCGTCAGGTCGAGCAAGA
GCAACGATGCGATCAGCAGCACCACCGTAGGCATCATGGAAGCCAGCATCACGGTTAGCCATAGCTTCCA
GTGCCACCCCCGCGACGCGCTCCGGGCGCTCTGCGCGGCGCTGCTCACCTCGGCGGCTACCTCCCGCAAC
TCTTTGGCCAGCTCCACCCATGCCGCCCCTGTCTGGCGCTGGGCTTTCAGCCACTCCGCCGCCTGCGCCT
CGCTGGCCTGCTGGGTCTGGCTCATGACCTGCCGGGCTTCGTCGGCCAGTGTCGCCATGCTCTGGGCCAG
CGGTTCGATCTGCTCCGCTAACTCGTTGATGCCTCTGGATTTCTTCACTCTGTCGATTGCGTTCATGGTC
TATTGCCTCCCGGTATTCCTGTAAGTCGATGATCTGGGCGTTGGCGGTGTCGATGTTCAGGGCCACGTCT
GCCCGGTCGGTGCGGATGCCCCGGCCTTCCATCTCCACCACGTTCGGCCCCAGGTGAACACCGGGCAGGC
GCTCGATGCCCTGCGCCTCAAGTGTTCTGTGGTCAATGCGGGCGTCGTGGCCTGCCCGCTCTAATGCCCG
GTTGGCATGGTCGGCCCATGCCTCGCGGGTCTGCTCAAGCCATGCCTTGGGCTTGAGCGCTTCGGTCTTC
TGTGCCCCGCCCTTCTCCGGGGTCTTGCCGTTGTACCGCTTGAACCACTGAGCGGCGGGCCGCTCGATGC
CGTCATTGATCCGCTCGGAGATCATCAGGTGGCAGTGCGGGTTCTCGCCGCCACCGGCATGGATGGCCAG
CGTATACGGCAGGCGCTCGGCACCGGTCAGGTGCTGGGCGAACTCGGACGCCAGCGCCTTCTGCTGGTCG
AGGGTCAGCTCGACCGGCAGGGCAAATTCGACCTCCTTGAACAGCCGCCCATTGGCGCGTTCATACAGGT
CGGCAGCATCCCAGTAGTCGGCGGGCCGCTCGACGAACTCCGGCATGTGCCCGGATTCGGCGTGCAAGAC
TTCATCCATGTCGCGGGCATACTTGCCTTCGCGCTGGATGAAGTCGGCCTTGGCCCTGGCCGATTGGCCG
CCCGACCTGCTGCCGGTTTTCGCCGTAAGGTGATAAATCGCCATGCTGCCTCGCTGTTGCTTTTGCTTTT
CGGCTCCATGCAATGGCCCTCGGAGAGCGCACCGCCCGAAGGGTGGCCGTTAGGCCAGTTTCTCGAAGAG
AAACCGGTAAGTGCGCCCTCCCCTACAAAGTAGGGTCGGGATTGCCGCCGCTGTGCCTCCATGATAGCCT
ACGAGACAGCACATTAACAATGGGGTGTCAAGATGGTTAAGGGGAGCAACAAGGCGGCGGATCGGCTGGC
CAAGCTCGAAGAACAACGAGCGCGAATCAATGCCGAAATTCAGCGGGTGCGGGCAAGGGAACAGCAGCAA
GAGCGCAAGAACGAAACAAGGCGCAAGGTGCTGGTGGGGGCCATGATTTTGGCCAAGGTGAACAGCAGCG
AGTGGCCGGAGGATCGGCTCATGGCGGCAATGGATGCGTACCTTGAACGCGACCACGACCGCGCCTTGTT
CGGTCTGCCGCCACGCCAGAAGGATGAGCCGGGCTGAATGATCGACCGAGACAGGCCCTGCGGGGCTGCA
CACGCGCCCCCACCCTTCGGGTAGGGGGAAAGGCCGCTAAAGCGGCTAAAAGCGCTCCAGCGTATTTCTG
CGGGGTTTGGTGTGGGGTTTAGCGGGCTTTGCCCGCCTTTCCCCCTGCCGCGCAGCGGTGGGGCGGTGTG
TAGCCTAGCGCAGCGAATAGACCAGCTATCCGGCCTCTGGCCGGGCATATTGGGCAAGGGCAGCAGCGCC
CCACAAGGGCGCTGATAACCGCGCCTAGTGGATTATTCTTAGATAATCATGGATGGATTTTTCCAACACC
CCGCCAGCCCCCGCCCCTGCTGGGTTTGCAGGTTTGGGGGCGTGACAGTTATTGCAGGGGTTCGTGACAG
TTATTGCAGGGGGGCGTGACAGTTATTGCAGGGGTTCGTGACAGTTAGTACGGGAGTGACGGGCACTGGC
TGGCAATGTCTAGCAACGGCAGGCATTTCGGCTGAGGGTAAAAGAACTTTCCGCTAAGCGATAGACTGTA
TGTAAACACAGTATTGCAAGGACGCGGAACATGCCTCATGTGGCGGCCCTCGCGAGAATTAATTCAGATA
AAAAAAATCCTTAGCTTTCGCTAAGGATGATTTCTAGCGATGACCCTGCTGATTGGTTCGCTGACCGTAG
ACTGGTTGGCTTGGTTTCATCAGCCATCCGCTTGCCCTCATCTGTTACGCCGGCGGTAGCCGGCCAGCCT
CGCAGAGCAGGATTCCCGTTGAGCACCGCCAGGTGCGAATAAGGGACAGTGAAGAAGGAACACCCGCTCG
CGGGTGGGCCTACTTCACCTATCCTGCCCGGCTGACGCCGTTGGATACACCAAGGAAAGTCTACACGAAC
CCTTTGGCAAAATCCTGTATATCGTGCGACATCGCGCGCGCGCGCGCGGATGCTAGCGGCGCGCCAAAAA
AAAGCCCGCTCATTA
